>Addgene plasmid #246864 | pHR-BFP-NLS-P2A-RSV P-1xALFATag@72AA | addgene full sequence | sequence record 496509 | Addgene NGS Result
TTTAAGACCAATGACTTACAAGGCAGCTGTAGATCTTAGCCACTTTTTAAAAGAAAAGGGGGGACTGGAA
GGGCTAATTCACTCCCAACGAAGACAAGATCTGCTTTTTGCTTGTACTGGGTCTCTCTGGTTAGACCAGA
TCTGAGCCTGGGAGCTCTCTGGCTAACTAGGGAACCCACTGCTTAAGCCTCAATAAAGCTTGCCTTGAGT
GCTTCAAGTAGTGTGTGCCCGTCTGTTGTGTGACTCTGGTAACTAGAGATCCCTCAGACCCTTTTAGTCA
GTGTGGAAAATCTCTAGCAGCATCTAGAATTAATTCCGTGTATTCTATAGTGTCACCTAAATCGTATGTG
TATGATACATAAGGTTATGTATTAATTGTAGCCGCGTTCTAACGACAATATGTACAAGCCTAATTGTGTA
GCATCTGGCTTACTGAAGCAGACCCTATCATCTCTCTCGTAAACTGCCGTCAGAGTCGGTTTGGTTGGAC
GAACCTTCTGAGTTTCTGGTAACGCCGTCCCGCACCCGGAAATGGTCAGCGAACCAATCAGCAGGGTCAT
CGCTAGCCAGATCCTCTACGCCGGACGCATCGTGGCCGGCATCACCGGCGCCACAGGTGCGGTTGCTGGC
GCCTATATCGCCGACATCACCGATGGGGAAGATCGGGCTCGCCACTTCGGGCTCATGAGCGCTTGTTTCG
GCGTGGGTATGGTGGCAGGCCCCGTGGCCGGGGGACTGTTGGGCGCCATCTCCTTGCATGCACCATTCCT
TGCGGCGGCGGTGCTCAACGGCCTCAACCTACTACTGGGCTGCTTCCTAATGCAGGAGTCGCATAAGGGA
GAGCGTCGAATGGTGCACTCTCAGTACAATCTGCTCTGATGCCGCATAGTTAAGCCAGCCCCGACACCCG
CCAACACCCGCTGACGCGCCCTGACGGGCTTGTCTGCTCCCGGCATCCGCTTACAGACAAGCTGTGACCG
TCTCCGGGAGCTGCATGTGTCAGAGGTTTTCACCGTCATCACCGAAACGCGCGAGACGAAAGGGCCTCGT
GATACGCCTATTTTTATAGGTTAATGTCATGATAATAATGGTTTCTTAGACGTCAGGTGGCACTTTTCGG
GGAAATGTGCGCGGAACCCCTATTTGTTTATTTTTCTAAATACATTCAAATATGTATCCGCTCATGAGAC
AATAACCCTGATAAATGCTTCAATAATATTGAAAAAGGAAGAGTATGAGTATTCAACATTTCCGTGTCGC
CCTTATTCCCTTTTTTGCGGCATTTTGCCTTCCTGTTTTTGCTCACCCAGAAACGCTGGTGAAAGTAAAA
GATGCTGAAGATCAGTTGGGTGCACGAGTGGGTTACATCGAACTGGATCTCAACAGCGGTAAGATCCTTG
AGAGTTTTCGCCCCGAAGAACGTTTTCCAATGATGAGCACTTTTAAAGTTCTGCTATGTGGCGCGGTATT
ATCCCGTATTGACGCCGGGCAAGAGCAACTCGGTCGCCGCATACACTATTCTCAGAATGACTTGGTTGAG
TACTCACCAGTCACAGAAAAGCATCTTACGGATGGCATGACAGTAAGAGAATTATGCAGTGCTGCCATAA
CCATGAGTGATAACACTGCGGCCAACTTACTTCTGACAACGATCGGAGGACCGAAGGAGCTAACCGCTTT
TTTGCACAACATGGGGGATCATGTAACTCGCCTTGATCGTTGGGAACCGGAGCTGAATGAAGCCATACCA
AACGACGAGCGTGACACCACGATGCCTGTAGCAATGGCAACAACGTTGCGCAAACTATTAACTGGCGAAC
TACTTACTCTAGCTTCCCGGCAACAATTAATAGACTGGATGGAGGCGGATAAAGTTGCAGGACCACTTCT
GCGCTCGGCCCTTCCGGCTGGCTGGTTTATTGCTGATAAATCTGGAGCCGGTGAGCGTGGGTCTCGCGGT
ATCATTGCAGCACTGGGGCCAGATGGTAAGCCCTCCCGTATCGTAGTTATCTACACGACGGGGAGTCAGG
CAACTATGGATGAACGAAATAGACAGATCGCTGAGATAGGTGCCTCACTGATTAAGCATTGGTAACTGTC
AGACCAAGTTTACTCATATATACTTTAGATTGATTTAAAACTTCATTTTTAATTTAAAAGGATCTAGGTG
AAGATCCTTTTTGATAATCTCATGACCAAAATCCCTTAACGTGAGTTTTCGTTCCACTGAGCGTCAGACC
CCGTAGAAAAGATCAAAGGATCTTCTTGAGATCCTTTTTTTCTGCGCGTAATCTGCTGCTTGCAAACAAA
AAAACCACCGCTACCAGCGGTGGTTTGTTTGCCGGATCAAGAGCTACCAACTCTTTTTCCGAAGGTAACT
GGCTTCAGCAGAGCGCAGATACCAAATACTGTTCTTCTAGTGTAGCCGTAGTTAGGCCACCACTTCAAGA
ACTCTGTAGCACCGCCTACATACCTCGCTCTGCTAATCCTGTTACCAGTGGCTGCTGCCAGTGGCGATAA
GTCGTGTCTTACCGGGTTGGACTCAAGACGATAGTTACCGGATAAGGCGCAGCGGTCGGGCTGAACGGGG
GGTTCGTGCACACAGCCCAGCTTGGAGCGAACGACCTACACCGAACTGAGATACCTACAGCGTGAGCTAT
GAGAAAGCGCCACGCTTCCCGAAGGGAGAAAGGCGGACAGGTATCCGGTAAGCGGCAGGGTCGGAACAGG
AGAGCGCACGAGGGAGCTTCCAGGGGGAAACGCCTGGTATCTTTATAGTCCTGTCGGGTTTCGCCACCTC
TGACTTGAGCGTCGATTTTTGTGATGCTCGTCAGGGGGGCGGAGCCTATGGAAAAACGCCAGCAACGCGG
CCTTTTTACGGTTCCTGGCCTTTTGCTGGCCTTTTGCTCACATGTTCTTTCCTGCGTTATCCCCTGATTC
TGTGGATAACCGTATTACCGCCTTTGAGTGAGCTGATACCGCTCGCCGCAGCCGAACGACCGAGCGCAGC
GAGTCAGTGAGCGAGGAAGCGGAAGAGCGCCCAATACGCAAACCGCCTCTCCCCGCGCGTTGGCCGATTC
ATTAATGCAGCTGTGGAATGTGTGTCAGTTAGGGTGTGGAAAGTCCCCAGGCTCCCCAGCAGGCAGAAGT
ATGCAAAGCATGCATCTCAATTAGTCAGCAACCAGGTGTGGAAAGTCCCCAGGCTCCCCAGCAGGCAGAA
GTATGCAAAGCATGCATCTCAATTAGTCAGCAACCATAGTCCCGCCCCTAACTCCGCCCATCCCGCCCCT
AACTCCGCCCAGTTCCGCCCATTCTCCGCCCCATGGCTGACTAATTTTTTTTATTTATGCAGAGGCCGAG
GCCGCCTCGGCCTCTGAGCTATTCCAGAAGTAGTGAGGAGGCTTTTTTGGAGGCCTAGGCTTTTGCAAAA
AGCTTGGACACAAGACAGGCTTGCGAGATATGTTTGAGAATACCACTTTATCCCGCGTCAGGGAGAGGCA
GTGCGTAAAAAGACGCGGACTCATGTGAAATACTGGTTTTTAGTGCGCCAGATCTCTATAATCTCGCGCA
ACCTATTTTCCCCTCGAACACTTTTTAAGCCGTAGATAAACAGGCTGGGACACTTCACATGAGCGAAAAA
TACATCGTCACCTGGGACATGTTGCAGATCCATGCACGTAAACTCGCAAGCCGACTGATGCCTTCTGAAC
AATGGAAAGGCATTATTGCCGTAAGCCGTGGCGGTCTGTACCGGGTGCGTTACTGGCGCGTGAACTGGGT
ATTCGTCATGTCGATACCGTTTGTATTTCCAGCTACGATCACGACAACCAGCGCGAGCTTAAAGTGCTGA
AACGCGCAGAAGGCGATGGCGAAGGCTTCATCGTTATTGATGACCTGGTGGATACCGGTGGTACTGCGGT
TGCGATTCGTGAAATGTATCCAAAAGCGCACTTTGTCACCATCTTCGCAAAACCGGCTGGTCGTCCGCTG
GTTGATGACTATGTTGTTGATATCCCGCAAGATACCTGGATTGAACAGCCGTGGGATATGGGCGTCGTAT
TCGTCCCGCCAATCTCCGGTCGCTAATCTTTTCAACGCCTGGCACTGCCGGGCGTTGTTCTTTTTAACTT
CAGGCGGGTTACAATAGTTTCCAGTAAGTATTCTGGAGGCTGCATCCATGACACAGGCAAACCTGAGCGA
AACCCTGTTCAAACCCCGCTTTAAACATCCTGAAACCTCGACGCTAGTCCGCCGCTTTAATCACGGCGCA
CAACCGCCTGTGCAGTCGGCCCTTGATGGTAAAACCATCCCTCACTGGTATCGCATGATTAACCGTCTGA
TGTGGATCTGGCGCGGCATTGACCCACGCGAAATCCTCGACGTCCAGGCACGTATTGTGATGAGCGATGC
CGAACGTACCGACGATGATTTATACGATACGGTGATTGGCTACCGTGGCGGCAACTGGATTTATGAGTGG
GCCCCGGATCTTTGTGAAGGAACCTTACTTCTGTGGTGTGACATAATTGGACAAACTACCTACAGAGATT
TAAAGCTCTAAGGTAAATATAAAATTTTTAAGTGTATAATGTGTTAAACTACTGATTCTAATTGTTTGTG
TATTTTAGATTCCAACCTATGGAACTGATGAATGGGAGCAGTGGTGGAATGCCTTTAATGAGGAAAACCT
GTTTTGCTCAGAAGAAATGCCATCTAGTGATGATGAGGCTACTGCTGACTCTCAACATTCTACTCCTCCA
AAAAAGAAGAGAAAGGTAGAAGACCCCAAGGACTTTCCTTCAGAATTGCTAAGTTTTTTGAGTCATGCTG
TGTTTAGTAATAGAACTCTTGCTTGCTTTGCTATTTACACCACAAAGGAAAAAGCTGCACTGCTATACAA
GAAAATTATGGAAAAATATTCTGTAACCTTTATAAGTAGGCATAACAGTTATAATCATAACATACTGTTT
TTTCTTACTCCACACAGGCATAGAGTGTCTGCTATTAATAACTATGCTCAAAAATTGTGTACCTTTAGCT
TTTTAATTTGTAAAGGGGTTAATAAGGAATATTTGATGTATAGTGCCTTGACTAGAGATCATAATCAGCC
ATACCACATTTGTAGAGGTTTTACTTGCTTTAAAAAACCTCCCACACCTCCCCCTGAACCTGAAACATAA
AATGAATGCAATTGTTGTTGTTAACTTGTTTATTGCAGCTTATAATGGTTACAAATAAAGCAATAGCATC
ACAAATTTCACAAATAAAGCATTTTTTTCACTGCATTCTAGTTGTGGTTTGTCCAAACTCATCAATGTAT
CTTATCATGTCTGGATCAACTGGATAACTCAAGCTAACCAAAATCATCCCAAACTTCCCACCCCATACCC
TATTACCACTGCCAATTACCTGTGGTTTCATTTACTCTAAACCTGTGATTCCTCTGAATTATTTTCATTT
TAAAGAAATTGTATTTGTTAAATATGTACTACAAACTTAGTAGTTGGAAGGGCTAATTCACTCCCAAAGA
AGACAAGATATCCTTGATCTGTGGATCTACCACACACAAGGCTACTTCCCTGATTAGCAGAACTACACAC
CAGGGCCAGGGGTCAGATATCCACTGACCTTTGGATGGTGCTACAAGCTAGTACCAGTTGAGCCAGATAA
GGTAGAAGAGGCCAATAAAGGAGAGAACACCAGCTTGTTACACCCTGTGAGCCTGCATGGGATGGATGAC
CCGGAGAGAGAAGTGTTAGAGTGGAGGTTTGACAGCCGCCTAGCATTTCATCACGTGGCCCGAGAGCTGC
ATCCGGAGTACTTCAAGAACTGCTGATATCGAGCTTGCTACAAGGGACTTTCCGCTGGGGACTTTCCAGG
GAGGCGTGGCCTGGGCGGGACTGGGGAGTGGCGAGCCCTCAGATCCTGCATATAAGCAGCTGCTTTTTGC
CTGTACTGGGTCTCTCTGGTTAGACCAGATCTGAGCCTGGGAGCTCTCTGGCTAACTAGGGAACCCACTG
CTTAAGCCTCAATAAAGCTTGCCTTGAGTGCTTCAAGTAGTGTGTGCCCGTCTGTTGTGTGACTCTGGTA
ACTAGAGATCCCTCAGACCCTTTTAGTCAGTGTGGAAAATCTCTAGCAGTGGCGCCCGAACAGGGACTTG
AAAGCGAAAGGGAAACCAGAGGAGCTCTCTCGACGCAGGACTCGGCTTGCTGAAGCGCGCACGGCAAGAG
GCGAGGGGCGGCGACTGGTGAGTACGCCAAAAATTTTGACTAGCGGAGGCTAGAAGGAGAGAGATGGGTG
CGAGAGCGTCAGTATTAAGCGGGGGAGAATTAGATCGCGATGGGAAAAAATTCGGTTAAGGCCAGGGGGA
AAGAAAAAATATAAATTAAAACATATAGTATGGGCAAGCAGGGAGCTAGAACGATTCGCAGTTAATCCTG
GCCTGTTAGAAACATCAGAAGGCTGTAGACAAATACTGGGACAGCTACAACCATCCCTTCAGACAGGATC
AGAAGAACTTAGATCATTATATAATACAGTAGCAACCCTCTATTGTGTGCATCAAAGGATAGAGATAAAA
GACACCAAGGAAGCTTTAGACAAGATAGAGGAAGAGCAAAACAAAAGTAAGACCACCGCACAGCAAGCGG
CCGGCCGCTGATCTTCAGACCTGGAGGAGGAGATATGAGGGACAATTGGAGAAGTGAATTATATAAATAT
AAAGTAGTAAAAATTGAACCATTAGGAGTAGCACCCACCAAGGCAAAGAGAAGAGTGGTGCAGAGAGAAA
AAAGAGCAGTGGGAATAGGAGCTTTGTTCCTTGGGTTCTTGGGAGCAGCAGGAAGCACTATGGGCGCAGC
GTCAATGACGCTGACGGTACAGGCCAGACAATTATTGTCTGGTATAGTGCAGCAGCAGAACAATTTGCTG
AGGGCTATTGAGGCGCAACAGCATCTGTTGCAACTCACAGTCTGGGGCATCAAGCAGCTCCAGGCAAGAA
TCCTGGCTGTGGAAAGATACCTAAAGGATCAACAGCTCCTGGGGATTTGGGGTTGCTCTGGAAAACTCAT
TTGCACCACTGCTGTGCCTTGGAATGCTAGTTGGAGTAATAAATCTCTGGAACAGATTTGGAATCACACG
ACCTGGATGGAGTGGGACAGAGAAATTAACAATTACACAAGCTTAATACACTCCTTAATTGAAGAATCGC
AAAACCAGCAAGAAAAGAATGAACAAGAATTATTGGAATTAGATAAATGGGCAAGTTTGTGGAATTGGTT
TAACATAACAAATTGGCTGTGGTATATAAAATTATTCATAATGATAGTAGGAGGCTTGGTAGGTTTAAGA
ATAGTTTTTGCTGTACTTTCTATAGTGAATAGAGTTAGGCAGGGATATTCACCATTATCGTTTCAGACCC
ACCTCCCAACCCCGAGGGGACCCGACAGGCCCGAAGGAATAGAAGAAGAAGGTGGAGAGAGAGACAGAGA
CAGATCCATTCGATTAGTGAACGGATCTCGACGGTATCGCCAAATGGCAGTATTCATCCACAATTTTAAA
AGAAAAGGGGGGATTGGGGGGTACAGTGCAGGGGAAAGAATAGTAGACATAATAGCAACAGACATACAAA
CTAAAGAATTACAAAAACAAATTACAAAAATTCAAAATTTTCGGGTTTATTACAGGGACAGCAGAGATCC
AGTTTGGATCGATAAGCTTGATATCGAATTCCTGCAGCCCCGATAAAATAAAAGATTTTATTTAGTCTCC
AGAAAAAGGGGGGAATGAAAGACCCCACCTGTAGGTTTGGCAAGCTAGCTGCAGTAACGCCATTTTGCAA
GGCATGGAAAAATACCAAACCAAGAATAGAGAAGTTCAGATCAAGGGCGGGTACATGAAAATAGCTAACG
TTGGGCCAAACAGGATATCTGCGGTGAGCAGTTTCGGCCCCGGCCCGGGGCCAAGAACAGATGGTCACCG
CAGTTTCGGCCCCGGCCCGAGGCCAAGAACAGATGGTCCCCAGATATGGCCCAACCCTCAGCAGTTTCTT
AAGACCCATCAGATGTTTCCAGGCTCCCCCAAGGACCTGAAATGACCCTGCGCCTTATTTGAATTAACCA
ATCAGCCTGCTTCTCGCTTCTGTTCGCGCGCTTCTGCTTCCCGAGCTCTATAAAAGAGCTCACAACCCCT
CACTCGGCGCGCCAGTCCTCCGACAGACTGAGTCGCCCGGGGGGGATCTGGAGCTCTCGAGAATTCTCAC
GCGTGCCACCATGAGCGAGCTGATTAAGGAGAACATGCACATGAAGCTATACATGGAGGGCACCGTGGAC
AACCATCACTTCAAGTGCACATCCGAGGGCGAAGGCAAGCCCTACGAGGGCACCCAGACCATGAGAATCA
AGGTGGTCGAGGGCGGCCCTCTCCCCTTCGCCTTCGACATCCTGGCTACTAGCTTCCTCTACGGCAGCAA
GACCTTCATCAACCACACCCAGGGCATCCCCGACTTCTTCAAGCAGTCCTTCCCTGAGGGCTTCACATGG
GAGAGAGTCACCACATACGAAGACGGGGGCGTGCTGACCGCTACCCAGGACACCAGCCTCCAGGACGGCT
GCCTCATCTACAACGTCAAGATCAGAGGGGTGAACTTCACATCCAACGGCCCTGTGATGCAGAAGAAAAC
ACTCGGCTGGGAGGCCTTCACCGAGACGCTGTACCCCGCTGACGGCGGCCTGGAAGGCAGAAACGACATG
GCCCTGAAGCTCGTGGGCGGGAGCCATCTGATCGCAAACATCAAGACCACATATAGATCCAAGAAACCCG
CTAAGAACCTCAAGATGCCTGGCGTCTACTATGTGGACTACAGACTGGAAAGAATCAAGGAGGCCAACAA
CGAGACCTACGTCGAGCAGCACGAGGTGGCAGTGGCCAGATACTGCGACCTCCCTAGCAAACTGGGGCAC
AAACTTAATGGTGGTGGTGGCGCGGCCTCTCGGTCCGGTCCCAAGAAGAAGCGCAAGGTGGGAAGCGGAG
CTACTAACTTCAGCCTGCTGAAGCAGGCTGGAGACGTGGAGGAGAACCCTGGACCTACTAGTGAAAAGTT
TGCTCCTGAATTCCATGGAGAAGATGCAAACAACAGGGCTACTAAATTCCTAGAATCAATAAAGGGCAAA
TTCACATCACCCAAAGATCCCAAGAAAAAAGATAGTATCATATCTGTCAACTCAATAGATATAGAAGTAA
CCAAAGAAAGCCCTATAACATCAAATTCAACTATTATCAACCCAACAAATGAGACAGATGATACTGCAGG
GGGATCTGGTTCAGGAGGCTCTCGCTTGGAAGAAGAGTTGCGAAGAAGGCTCACCGAAGGATCTGGTTCA
GGAGGCAACAAGCCCAATTATCAAAGAAAACCTCTAGTAAGTTTCAAAGAAGACCCTACACCAAGTGATA
ATCCCTTTTCTAAACTATACAAAGAAACCATAGAAACATTTGATAACAATGAAGAAGAATCCAGCTATTC
ATACGAAGAAATAAATGATCAGACAAACGATAATATAACAGCAAGATTAGATAGGATTGATGAAAAATTA
AGTGAAATACTAGGAATGCTTCACACATTAGTAGTGGCAAGTGCAGGACCTACATCTGCTCGGGATGGTA
TAAGAGATGCCATGGTTGGTTTAAGAGAAGAAATGATAGAAAAAATCAGAACTGAAGCATTAATGACCAA
TGACAGATTAGAAGCTATGGCAAGACTCAGGAATGAGGAAAGTGAAAAGATGGCAAAAGACACATCAGAT
GAAGTGTCTCTCAATCCAACATCAGAGAAATTGAACAACCTATTGGAAGGGAATGATAGTGACAATGATC
TATCACTTGAAGATTTCTGAGGTACC
Features (pLannotate 1.2.2; 30 found; start..end, strand, type, name):
     66..299     +  LTR            3' LTR (ΔU3): self-inactivating 3' long terminal repeat (LTR) from HIV-1
    324..342     -  promoter       SP6 promoter: promoter for bacteriophage SP6 RNA polymerase
    570..849     +  CDS            TcR (fragment): tetracycline efflux protein; tet; confers resistance to tetracycline
    850..898     -  misc_feature   bom (fragment): basis of mobility region from pBR322
   1000..1035    -  CDS            rop (fragment): Rop protein, which maintains plasmids at low copy number; rop
   1130..1234    +  promoter       AmpR promoter: bla
   1235..2095    +  CDS            AmpR: β-lactamase; bla; confers resistance to ampicillin, carbenicillin, and related antibiotics
   2266..2854    +  rep_origin     ori: high-copy-number ColE1/pMB1/pBR322/pUC origin of replication
   3037..3093    +  CDS            lacI (fragment): lac repressor; lacI; The lac repressor binds to the lac operator to inhibit transcription in E. coli. This inhibition can be relieved by adding lactose or isopropyl-β-D-thiogalactopyranoside (IPTG).
   3100..3429    +  promoter       SV40 promoter: SV40 enhancer and early promoter
   3629..3748    +  CDS            gpt (fragment): XGPT_ECOLI - Also known as gpp, gxu. Experimental evidence at protein level: Swiss-Prot protein existence level 1. Purine salvage pathway enzyme that catalyzes the transfer of the ribosyl-5-phosphate group from 5-phospho-alpha-D-ribose 1- diphosphate (PRPP) to the N9 position of the 6-oxopurines guanine and xanthine to form the corresponding ribonucleotides GMP (guanosine 5'- monophosphate) and XMP (xanthosine 5'-monophosphate), with the release of PPi. To a lesser extent, also acts on hypoxanthine (PubMed:9100006, PubMed:3886014). Does not ribophosphorylate adenine (PubMed:3886014). From Esch
   3748..4083    +  CDS            gpt (fragment): XGPT_ECOLI - Also known as gpp, gxu. Experimental evidence at protein level: Swiss-Prot protein existence level 1. Purine salvage pathway enzyme that catalyzes the transfer of the ribosyl-5-phosphate group from 5-phospho-alpha-D-ribose 1- diphosphate (PRPP) to the N9 position of the 6-oxopurines guanine and xanthine to form the corresponding ribonucleotides GMP (guanosine 5'- monophosphate) and XMP (xanthosine 5'-monophosphate), with the release of PPi. To a lesser extent, also acts on hypoxanthine (PubMed:9100006, PubMed:3886014). Does not ribophosphorylate adenine (PubMed:3886014). From Esch
   4178..4483    +  CDS            frsA (fragment): FRSA_ECOLI - Also known as yafA. Experimental evidence at protein level: Swiss-Prot protein existence level 1. Catalyzes the hydrolysis of esters (PubMed:15808744). Displays esterase activity toward pNP-butyrate (PubMed:15808744). May stimulate mixed-acid fermentation by acting as a fermentation/respiration switch that down-regulates respiration and up- regulates fermentation rates (PubMed:15169777). From Escherichia coli (strain K12).
   4487..4561    +  CDS            small t antigen (fragment): SV40 (simian virus 40) small t antigen
   4563..4628    +  intron         small t intron: SV40 (simian virus 40) small t antigen intron
   4758..4778    +  CDS            SV40 NLS: nuclear localization signal of SV40 (simian virus 40) large T antigen
   5097..5180    +  CDS            large T antigen (fragment): large T antigen from SV40 (simian virus 40)
   5203..5337    +  polyA_signal   SV40 poly(A) signal: SV40 polyadenylation signal
   5504..5833    +  CDS            nef (fragment): NEF_HV1BR - Experimental evidence at protein level: Swiss-Prot protein existence level 1. Extracellular Nef protein targets CD4(+) T-lymphocytes for apoptosis by interacting with CXCR4 surface receptors (PubMed:14990729). From Human immunodeficiency virus type 1 group M subtype B (isolate BRU/LAI) (HIV-1).
   5881..6138    +  LTR            5' LTR (truncated): truncated 5' long terminal repeat (LTR) from HIV-1
   6185..6310    +  misc_feature   HIV-1 Ψ: packaging signal of human immunodeficiency virus type 1
   6294..6632    +  CDS            HIV-1 gag (fragment): gag protein from human immunodeficiency virus 1; gag
   6807..7040    +  misc_feature   RRE: The Rev response element (RRE) of HIV-1 allows for Rev-dependent mRNA export from the nucleus to the cytoplasm.
   7417..7517    +  CDS            Rev (fragment): human immunodeficiency virus 1 (HIV-1) Rev protein; rev; enhances nuclear export of unspliced and incompletely spliced viral mRNAs
   7554..7671    +  misc_feature   cPPT/CTS: central polypurine tract and central termination sequence of HIV-1
   7708..7740    -  misc_feature   MCS (fragment): pBluescript multiple cloning site
   7824..8231    +  promoter       SFFV promoter: spleen focus-forming virus long terminal repeat (LTR) promoter
   8271..8969    +  CDS            TagBFP: TagBFP is a basic (constitutively fluorescent) blue fluorescent protein published in 2008, derived from Entacmaea quadricolor. It is reported to be a very rapidly-maturing monomer with very low acid sensitivity.
   9093..9887    +  CDS            P: PHOSP_HRSVA - Experimental evidence at protein level: Swiss-Prot protein existence level 1. Plays critical roles in regulating RNA replication and transcription through its interactions with multiple proteins (PubMed:26474524, PubMed:25568210). Tethers the RNA-directed RNA polymerase L to the nucleoprotein-RNA complex (PubMed:26474524). Recruits the M2-1 protein, a processivity factor that is required for efficient transcription of viral RNA (PubMed:26474524). Acts as a chaperone for neo-synthesized nucleoprotein by forming an N-P complex that preserves N in a monomeric and RNA-free state and
   9889..64      +  CDS            nef (fragment) (across the origin): NEF_HV1Z2 - Experimental evidence at protein level: Swiss-Prot protein existence level 1. Extracellular Nef protein targets CD4(+) T-lymphocytes for apoptosis by interacting with CXCR4 surface receptors. From Human immunodeficiency virus type 1 group M subtype D (isolate Z2/CDC-Z34) (HIV-1).
