[The description below was written by a language model from this plasmid's Addgene catalogue record and pLannotate feature annotations shown in this document.]
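Description:
pHR-BFP-NLS-P2A-RSV P-1xALFATag@72AA is a lentiviral transfer plasmid of about 9.9 kb, built on the pHR backbone for mammalian expression. It is propagated in E. coli through a high-copy ColE1/pUC-type origin and selected with ampicillin via the bla gene; the record lists a recombination-reducing strain for growth, as is usual for LTR-containing vectors. The HIV-1-derived portion includes a truncated 5' LTR, the Ψ packaging signal with a partial gag fragment, the Rev response element for Rev-dependent nuclear export of the genomic RNA, the cPPT/CTS element, and a self-inactivating ΔU3 3' LTR. No WPRE is annotated. The backbone also carries remnants of older vector lineages (fragments of TcR, rop and bom, plus an SV40 promoter–gpt fragment–SV40 small t intron/poly(A) region) that lie outside the LTR-flanked cassette and do not appear to contribute to the payload.

Inside the provirus, the SFFV promoter drives a single open reading frame of roughly 1.6 kb. It encodes TagBFP fused to a nuclear localisation signal, followed by a P2A ribosome-skipping peptide and the respiratory syncytial virus phosphoprotein (P). The P protein carries one ALFA tag inserted internally at amino acid 72. The NLS, P2A and ALFA tag come from the catalogue entry and are not separately annotated in the feature table. P2A separates the two products, so nuclear blue fluorescence marks transduced cells while the tagged P is produced as a distinct protein. The ALFA epitope is recognised by a cognate nanobody, which would allow detection of the exogenous P. The stated purpose is expressing this protein ("Pexo-ALFATag") for RSV imaging, and the associated study concerns biomolecular condensates in RSV replication.
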