Addgene plasmid #246864: pHR-BFP-NLS-P2A-RSV P-1xALFATag@72AA
Purpose: Express BFP-NLS-P2A-RSV P-1xALFATag@72AA (Pexo-ALFATag) for RSV imaging.
Depositing lab: Marvin Tanenbaum. Depositing organization: Hubrecht Institute. Publication: Pre-assembly of biomolecular condensate seeds drives RSV replication. Ratnayake D, Galloux M, Boersma S, Noerenberg M, Sizun C, Sacristan C, Sourimant J, Lakerveld AJ, Gelderloos AT, Apperloo L, Demyanenko Y, Baars MJD, Banerjee R, Dreier B, Furler S, Mazur NI, Bont LJ, Mohammed S, Pluckthun A, Eleouet JF, Kops GJPL, Castello A, van Kasteren PB, Rameix-Welti MA, Tanenbaum ME. Nature. 2026 Jan 28. doi: 10.1038/s41586-025-10071-5. PubMed 41606345.
Backbone
  Vector backbone: pHR
  Backbone size w/o insert (bp): 8271
  Total vector size (bp): 9890
  Vector type: Mammalian Expression, Lentiviral
Growth in bacteria
  Bacterial resistance: Ampicillin, 100 μg/mL
  Growth temperature: 37°C
  Growth strain: NEB Stable
  Copy number: Unknown
Gene/Insert
  Gene/Insert name: BFP-NLS-P2A-RSV P-1xALFATag@72AA
  Species: RSV
  Insert size (bp): 1620
  Mutation: RSV phosphoprotein (P) contains a single ALFA Tag inserted at amino acid 72.
  Promoter: SFFV
  Tag / fusion protein: BFP-NLS (N terminal on insert)
  Cloning method: Gibson Cloning
  Sequencing primers: 5′ gcttcccgagctctataaaagagc
Terms and licenses: Academic/Nonprofit Terms; Industry Terms: Not Available to Industry
Depositor comments: Please visit https://doi.org/10.1101/2025.03.26.645422 for bioRxiv preprint.
How to cite: pHR-BFP-NLS-P2A-RSV P-1xALFATag@72AA was a gift from Marvin Tanenbaum (Addgene plasmid # 246864 ; http://n2t.net/addgene:246864 ; RRID:Addgene_246864)
